>Addgene plasmid #196047 | pHAGE-CMV-Luc-W | addgene full sequence | sequence record 383937 | Addgene NGS Result
TGGAAGGGCTAATTCACTCCCAAAGAAGACAAGATATCCTTGATCTGTGGATCTACCACACACAAGGCTA
CTTCCCTGATTAGCAGAACTACACACCAGGGCCAGGGGTCAGATATCCACTGACCTTTGGATGGTGCTAC
AAGCTAGTACCAGTTGAGCCAGATAAGGTAGAAGAGGCCAATAAAGGAGAGAACACCAGCTTGTTACACC
CTGTGAGCCTGCATGGGATGGATGACCCGGAGAGAGAAGTGTTAGAGTGGAGGTTTGACAGCCGCCTAGC
ATTTCATCACGTGGCCCGAGAGCTGCATCCGGAGTACTTCAAGAACTGCTGATATCGAGCTTGCTACAAG
GGACTTTCCGCTGGGGACTTTCCAGGGAGGCGTGGCCTGGGCGGGACTGGGGAGTGGCGAGCCCTCAGAT
CCTGCATATAAGCAGCTGCTTTTTGCCTGTACTGGGTCTCTCTGGTTAGACCAGATCTGAGCCTGGGAGC
TCTCTGGCTAACTAGGGAACCCACTGCTTAAGCCTCAATAAAGCTTGCCTTGAGTGCTTCAAGTAGTGTG
TGCCCGTCTGTTGTGTGACTCTGGTAACTAGAGATCCCTCAGACCCTTTTAGTCAGTGTGGAAAATCTCT
AGCAGTGGCGCCCGAACAGGGACTTGAAAGCGAAAGGGAAACCAGAGGAGCTCTCTCGACGCAGGACTCG
GCTTGCTGAAGCGCGCACGGCAAGAGGCGAGGGGCGGCGACTGGTGAGTACGCCAAAAATTTTGACTAGC
GGAGGCTAGAAGGAGAGAGATGGGTGCGAGAGCGTCAGTATTAAGCGGGGGAGAATTAGATCGCGATGGG
AAAAAATTCGGTTAAGGCCAGGGGGAAAGAAAAAATATAAATTAAAACATATAGTATGGGCAAGCAGGGA
GCTAGAACGATTCGCAGTTAATCCTGGCCTGTTAGAAACATCAGAAGGCTGTAGACAAATACTGGGACAG
CTACAACCATCCCTTCAGACAGGATCAGAAGAACTTAGATCATTATATAATACAGTAGCAACCCTCTATT
GTGTGCATCAAAGGATAGAGATAAAAGACACCAAGGAAGCTTTAGACAAGATAGAGGAAGAGCAAAACAA
AAGTAAGACCACCGCACAGCAAGCGGCCGGCCGCTGATCTTCAGACCTGGAGGAGGAGATATGAGGGACA
ATTGGAGAAGTGAATTATATAAATATAAAGTAGTAAAAATTGAACCATTAGGAGTAGCACCCACCAAGGC
AAAGAGAAGAGTGGTGCAGAGAGAAAAAAGAGCAGTGGGAATAGGAGCTTTGTTCCTTGGGTTCTTGGGA
GCAGCAGGAAGCACTATGGGCGCAGCGTCAATGACGCTGACGGTACAGGCCAGACAATTATTGTCTGGTA
TAGTGCAGCAGCAGAACAATTTGCTGAGGGCTATTGAGGCGCAACAGCATCTGTTGCAACTCACAGTCTG
GGGCATCAAGCAGCTCCAGGCAAGAATCCTGGCTGTGGAAAGATACCTAAAGGATCAACAGCTCCTGGGG
ATTTGGGGTTGCTCTGGAAAACTCATTTGCACCACTGCTGTGCCTTGGAATGCTAGTTGGAGTAATAAAT
CTCTGGAACAGATTTGGAATCACACGACCTGGATGGAGTGGGACAGAGAAATTAACAATTACACAAGCTT
AATACACTCCTTAATTGAAGAATCGCAAAACCAGCAAGAAAAGAATGAACAAGAATTATTGGAATTAGAT
AAATGGGCAAGTTTGTGGAATTGGTTTAACATAACAAATTGGCTGTGGTATATAAAATTATTCATAATGA
TAGTAGGAGGCTTGGTAGGTTTAAGAATAGTTTTTGCTGTACTTTCTATAGTGAATAGAGTTAGGCAGGG
ATATTCACCATTATCGTTTCAGACCCACCTCCCAACCCCGAGGGGACCCGACAGGCCCGAAGGAATAGAA
GAAGAAGGTGGAGAGAGAGACAGAGACAGATCCATTCGATTAGTGAACGGATCTCGACGGTATCGCCGAA
TTCACAAATGGCAGTATTCATCCACAATTTTAAAAGAAAAGGGGGGATTGGGGGGTACAGTGCAGGGGAA
AGAATAGTAGACATAATAGCAACAGACATACAAACTAAAGAATTACAAAAACAAATTACAAAAATTCAAA
ATTTTCGGGTTTATTACAGGGACAGCAGAGATCCAGTTTGGACTAGTGGAGTTCCGCGTTACATAACTTA
CGGTAAATGGCCCGCCTGGCTGACCGCCCAACGACCCCCGCCCATTGACGTCAATAATGACGTATGTTCC
CATAGTAACGCCAATAGGGACTTTCCATTGACGTCAATGGGTGGAGTATTTACGGTAAACTGCCCACTTG
GCAGTACATCAAGTGTATCATATGCCAAGTACGCCCCCTATTGACGTCAATGACGGTAAATGGCCCGCCT
GGCATTATGCCCAGTACATGACCTTATGGGACTTTCCTACTTGGCAGTACATCTACGTATTAGTCATCGC
TATTACCATGGTGATGCGGTTTTGGCAGTACATCAATGGGCGTGGATAGCGGTTTGACTCACGGGGATTT
CCAAGTCTCCACCCCATTGACGTCAATGGGAGTTTGTTTTGGCACCAAAATCAACGGGACTTTCCAAAAT
GTCGTAACAACTCCGCCCCATTGACGCAAATGGGCGGTAGGCGTGTACGGTGGGAGGTCTATATAAGCAG
AGCTCGTTTAGTGAACCGTCAGATCGCCTGGAGACGCCATCCACGCTGTTTTGACCTCCATAGAAGACAC
CGGCGGCCGCCATGGAAGACGCCAAAAACATAAAGAAAGGCCCGGCGCCATTCTATCCGCTGGAAGATGG
AACCGCTGGAGAGCAACTGCATAAGGCTATGAAGAGATACGCCCTGGTTCCTGGAACAATTGCTTTTACA
GATGCACATATCGAGGTGGACATCACTTACGCTGAGTACTTCGAAATGTCCGTTCGGTTGGCAGAAGCTA
TGAAACGATATGGGCTGAATACAAATCACAGAATCGTCGTATGCAGTGAAAACTCTCTTCAATTCTTTAT
GCCGGTGTTGGGCGCGTTATTTATCGGAGTTGCAGTTGCGCCCGCGAACGACATTTATAATGAACGTGAA
TTGCTCAACAGTATGGGCATTTCGCAGCCTACCGTGGTGTTCGTTTCCAAAAAGGGGTTGCAAAAAATTT
TGAACGTGCAAAAAAAGCTCCCAATCATCCAAAAAATTATTATCATGGATTCTAAAACGGATTACCAGGG
ATTTCAGTCGATGTACACGTTCGTCACATCTCATCTACCTCCCGGTTTTAATGAATACGATTTTGTGCCA
GAGTCCTTCGATAGGGACAAGACAATTGCACTGATCATGAACTCCTCTGGATCTACTGGTCTGCCTAAAG
GTGTCGCTCTGCCTCATAGAACTGCCTGCGTGAGATTCTCGCATGCCAGAGATCCTATTTTTGGCAATCA
AATCATTCCGGATACTGCGATTTTAAGTGTTGTTCCATTCCATCACGGTTTTGGAATGTTTACTACACTC
GGATATTTGATATGTGGATTTCGAGTCGTCTTAATGTATAGATTTGAAGAAGAGCTGTTTCTGAGGAGCC
TTCAGGATTACAAGATTCAAAGTGCGCTGCTGGTGCCAACCCTATTCTCCTTCTTCGCCAAAAGCACTCT
GATTGACAAATACGATTTATCTAATTTACACGAAATTGCTTCTGGTGGCGCTCCCCTCTCTAAGGAAGTC
GGGGAAGCGGTTGCCAAGAGGTTCCATCTGCCAGGTATCAGGCAAGGATATGGGCTCACTGAGACTACAT
CAGCTATTCTGATTACACCCGAGGGGGATGATAAACCGGGCGCGGTCGGTAAAGTTGTTCCATTTTTTGA
AGCGAAGGTTGTGGATCTGGATACCGGGAAAACGCTGGGCGTTAATCAAAGAGGCGAACTGTGTGTGAGA
GGTCCTATGATTATGTCCGGTTATGTAAACAATCCGGAAGCGACCAACGCCTTGATTGACAAGGATGGAT
GGCTACATTCTGGAGACATAGCTTACTGGGACGAAGACGAACACTTCTTCATCGTTGACCGCCTGAAGTC
TCTGATTAAGTACAAAGGCTATCAGGTGGCTCCCGCTGAATTGGAATCCATCTTGCTCCAACACCCCAAC
ATCTTCGACGCAGGTGTCGCAGGTCTTCCCGACGATGACGCCGGTGAACTTCCCGCCGCCGTTGTTGTTT
TGGAGCACGGAAAGACGATGACGGAAAAAGAGATCGTGGATTACGTCGCCAGTCAAGTAACAACCGCGAA
AAAGTTGCGCGGAGGAGTTGTGTTTGTGGACGAAGTACCGAAAGGTCTTACCGGAAAACTCGACGCAAGA
AAAATCAGAGAGATCCTCATAAAGGCCAAGAAGGGCGGAAAGATCGCCGTGTAAGGATCCTAATCAACCT
CTGGATTACAAAATTTGTGAAAGATTGACTGGTATTCTTAACTATGTTGCTCCTTTTACGCTATGTGGAT
ACGCTGCTTTAATGCCTTTGTATCATGCTATTGCTTCCCGTATGGCTTTCATTTTCTCCTCCTTGTATAA
ATCCTGGTTGCTGTCTCTTTATGAGGAGTTGTGGCCCGTTGTCAGGCAACGTGGCGTGGTGTGCACTGTG
TTTGCTGACGCAACCCCCACTGGTTGGGGCATTGCCACCACCTGTCAGCTCCTTTCCGGGACTTTCGCTT
TCCCCCTCCCTATTGCCACGGCGGAACTCATCGCCGCCTGCCTTGCCCGCTGCTGGACAGGGGCTCGGCT
GTTGGGCACTGACAATTCCGTGGTGTTGTCGGGGAAATCATCGTCCTTTCCTTGGCTGCTCGCCTGTGTT
GCCACCTGGATTCTGCGCGGGACGTCCTTCTGCTACGTCCCTTCGGCCCTCAATCCAGCGGACCTTCCTT
CCCGCGGCCTGCTGCCGGCTCTGCGGCCTCTTCCGCGTCTTCGCCTTCGCCCTCAGACGAGTCGGATCTC
CCTTTGGGCCGCCTCCCCGCCTGAGATCCTTTAAGACCAATGACTTACAAGGCAGCTGTAGATCTTAGCC
ACTTTTTAAAAGAAAAGGGGGGACTGGAAGGGCTAATTCACTCCCAACGAAGACAAGATCTGCTTTTTGC
TTGTACTGGGTCTCTCTGGTTAGACCAGATCTGAGCCTGGGAGCTCTCTGGCTAACTAGGGAACCCACTG
CTTAAGCCTCAATAAAGCTTGCCTTGAGTGCTTCAAGTAGTGTGTGCCCGTCTGTTGTGTGACTCTGGTA
ACTAGAGATCCCTCAGACCCTTTTAGTCAGTGTGGAAAATCTCTAGCAGTAGTAGTTCATGTCATCTTAT
TATTCAGTATTTATAACTTGCAAAGAAATGAATATCAGAGAGTGAGAGGCCCGGGTTAATTAAGGAAAGG
GCTAGATCATTCTTGAAGACGAAAGGGCCTCGTGATACGCCTATTTTTATAGGTTAATGTCATGATAATA
ATGGTTTCTTAGACGTCAGGTGGCACTTTTCGGGGAAATGTGCGCGGAACCCCTATTTGTTTATTTTTCT
AAATACATTCAAATATGTATCCGCTCATGAGACAATAACCCTGATAAATGCTTCAATAATATTGAAAAAG
GAAGAGTATGAGTATTCAACATTTCCGTGTCGCCCTTATTCCCTTTTTTGCGGCATTTTGCCTTCCTGTT
TTTGCTCACCCAGAAACGCTGGTGAAAGTAAAAGATGCTGAAGATCAGTTGGGTGCACGAGTGGGTTACA
TCGAACTGGATCTCAACAGCGGTAAGATCCTTGAGAGTTTTCGCCCCGAAGAACGTTTTCCAATGATGAG
CACTTTTAAAGTTCTGCTATGTGGCGCGGTATTATCCCGTGTTGACGCCGGGCAAGAGCAACTCGGTCGC
CGCATACACTATTCTCAGAATGACTTGGTTGAGTACTCACCAGTCACAGAAAAGCATCTTACGGATGGCA
TGACAGTAAGAGAATTATGCAGTGCTGCCATAACCATGAGTGATAACACTGCGGCCAACTTACTTCTGAC
AACGATCGGAGGACCGAAGGAGCTAACCGCTTTTTTGCACAACATGGGGGATCATGTAACTCGCCTTGAT
CGTTGGGAACCGGAGCTGAATGAAGCCATACCAAACGACGAGCGTGACACCACGATGCCTGTAGCAATGG
CAACAACGTTGCGCAAACTATTAACTGGCGAACTACTTACTCTAGCTTCCCGGCAACAATTAATAGACTG
GATGGAGGCGGATAAAGTTGCAGGACCACTTCTGCGCTCGGCCCTTCCGGCTGGCTGGTTTATTGCTGAT
AAATCTGGAGCCGGTGAGCGTGGGTCTCGCGGTATCATTGCAGCACTGGGGCCAGATGGTAAGCCCTCCC
GTATCGTAGTTATCTACACGACGGGGAGTCAGGCAACTATGGATGAACGAAATAGACAGATCGCTGAGAT
AGGTGCCTCACTGATTAAGCATTGGTAACTGTCAGACCAAGTTTACTCATATATACTTTAGATTGATTTA
AAACTTCATTTTTAATTTAAAAGGATCTAGGTGAAGATCCTTTTTGATAATCTCATGACCAAAATCCCTT
AACGTGAGTTTTCGTTCCACTGAGCGTCAGACCCCGTAGAAAAGATCAAAGGATCTTCTTGAGATCCTTT
TTTTCTGCGCGTAATCTGCTGCTTGCAAACAAAAAAACCACCGCTACCAGCGGTGGTTTGTTTGCCGGAT
CAAGAGCTACCAACTCTTTTTCCGAAGGTAACTGGCTTCAGCAGAGCGCAGATACCAAATACTGTTCTTC
TAGTGTAGCCGTAGTTAGGCCACCACTTCAAGAACTCTGTAGCACCGCCTACATACCTCGCTCTGCTAAT
CCTGTTACCAGTGGCTGCTGCCAGTGGCGATAAGTCGTGTCTTACCGGGTTGGACTCAAGACGATAGTTA
CCGGATAAGGCGCAGCGGTCGGGCTGAACGGGGGGTTCGTGCACACAGCCCAGCTTGGAGCGAACGACCT
ACACCGAACTGAGATACCTACAGCGTGAGCTATGAGAAAGCGCCACGCTTCCCGAAGGGAGAAAGGCGGA
CAGGTATCCGGTAAGCGGCAGGGTCGGAACAGGAGAGCGCACGAGGGAGCTTCCAGGGGGAAACGCCTGG
TATCTTTATAGTCCTGTCGGGTTTCGCCACCTCTGACTTGAGCGTCGATTTTTGTGATGCTCGTCAGGGG
GGCGGAGCCTATGGAAAAACGCCAGCAACGCGGCCTTTTTACGGTTCCTGGCCTTTTGCTGGCCTTTTGC
TCACATGTTCTTTCCTGCGTTATCCCCTGATTCTGTGGATAACCGTATTACCGCCTTTGAGTGAGCTGAT
ACCGCTCGCCGCAGCCGAACGACCGAGCGCAGCGAGTCAGTGAGCGAGGAAGCGGAAGAGCGCCCAATAC
GCAAACCGCCTCTCCCCGCGCGTTGGCCGATTCATTAATGCAGCAAGCTCATGGCTGACTAATTTTTTTT
ATTTATGCAGAGGCCGAGGCCGCCTCGGCCTCTGAGCTATTCCAGAAGTAGTGAGGAGGCTTTTTTGGAG
GCCTAGGCTTTTGCAAAAAGCTCCCCGTGGCACGACAGGTTTCCCGACTGGAAAGCGGGCAGTGAGCGCA
ACGCAATTAATGTGAGTTAGCTCACTCATTAGGCACCCCAGGCTTTACACTTTATGCTTCCGGCTCGTAT
GTTGTGTGGAATTGTGAGCGGATAACAATTTCACACAGGAAACAGCTATGACATGATTACGAATTTCACA
AATAAAGCATTTTTTTCACTGCATTCTAGTTGTGGTTTGTCCAAACTCATCAATGTATCTTATCATGTCT
GGATCAACTGGATAACTCAAGCTAACCAAAATCATCCCAAACTTCCCACCCCATACCCTATTACCACTGC
CAATTACCTGTGGTTTCATTTACTCTAAACCTGTGATTCCTCTGAATTATTTTCATTTTAAAGAAATTGT
ATTTGTTAAATATGTACTACAAACTTAGTAGT
Features (pLannotate 1.2.2; 23 found; start..end, strand, type, name):
    377..634     +  LTR            5' LTR (truncated): truncated 5' long terminal repeat (LTR) from HIV-1
    681..806     +  misc_feature   HIV-1 Ψ: packaging signal of human immunodeficiency virus type 1
    790..1128    +  CDS            HIV-1 gag (fragment): gag protein from human immunodeficiency virus 1; gag
   1303..1536    +  misc_feature   RRE: The Rev response element (RRE) of HIV-1 allows for Rev-dependent mRNA export from the nucleus to the cytoplasm.
   1913..2013    +  CDS            Rev (fragment): human immunodeficiency virus 1 (HIV-1) Rev protein; rev; enhances nuclear export of unspliced and incompletely spliced viral mRNAs
   2058..2175    +  misc_feature   cPPT/CTS: central polypurine tract and central termination sequence of HIV-1
   2227..2530    +  enhancer       CMV enhancer: human cytomegalovirus immediate early enhancer
   2531..2734    +  promoter       CMV promoter: human cytomegalovirus (CMV) immediate early promoter
   2812..4464    +  CDS            luciferase: firefly luciferase; luc+; enhanced luc+ version of the luciferase gene
   4472..5060    +  misc_feature   WPRE: woodchuck hepatitis virus posttranscriptional regulatory element
   5068..5133    +  CDS            nef (fragment): NEF_HV1Z2 - Experimental evidence at protein level: Swiss-Prot protein existence level 1. Extracellular Nef protein targets CD4(+) T-lymphocytes for apoptosis by interacting with CXCR4 surface receptors. From Human immunodeficiency virus type 1 group M subtype D (isolate Z2/CDC-Z34) (HIV-1).
   5135..5368    +  LTR            3' LTR (ΔU3): self-inactivating 3' long terminal repeat (LTR) from HIV-1
   5573..5677    +  promoter       AmpR promoter: bla
   5678..6538    +  CDS            AmpR: β-lactamase; bla; confers resistance to ampicillin, carbenicillin, and related antibiotics
   6709..7297    +  rep_origin     ori: high-copy-number ColE1/pMB1/pBR322/pUC origin of replication
   7480..7534    +  CDS            lacI (fragment): lac repressor; lacI; The lac repressor binds to the lac operator to inhibit transcription in E. coli. This inhibition can be relieved by adding lactose or isopropyl-β-D-thiogalactopyranoside (IPTG).
   7540..7633    +  rep_origin     SV40 ori (fragment): SV40 origin of replication
   7658..7695    +  CDS            lacI (fragment): lac repressor; lacI; The lac repressor binds to the lac operator to inhibit transcription in E. coli. This inhibition can be relieved by adding lactose or isopropyl-β-D-thiogalactopyranoside (IPTG).
   7708..7729    +  protein_bind   CAP binding site: CAP binding activates transcription in the presence of cAMP. E. coli catabolite activator protein
   7744..7774    +  promoter       lac promoter: promoter for the E. coli lac operon
   7782..7798    +  protein_bind   lac operator: The lac repressor binds to the lac operator to inhibit transcription in E. coli. This inhibition can be relieved by adding lactose or isopropyl-β-D-thiogalactopyranoside (IPTG). lac repressor encoded by lacI
   7832..7915    +  polyA_signal   SV40 poly(A) signal (fragment): SV40 polyadenylation signal
   8082..329     +  CDS            nef (fragment) (across the origin): NEF_HV1BR - Experimental evidence at protein level: Swiss-Prot protein existence level 1. Extracellular Nef protein targets CD4(+) T-lymphocytes for apoptosis by interacting with CXCR4 surface receptors (PubMed:14990729). From Human immunodeficiency virus type 1 group M subtype B (isolate BRU/LAI) (HIV-1).
