[The description below was written by a language model from this plasmid's Addgene catalogue record and pLannotate feature annotations shown in this document.]
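Description:
pHAGE-CMV-Luc-W is an 8,082 bp HIV-1-derived lentiviral transfer vector built on the pHAGE backbone, designed to deliver a constitutively expressed firefly luciferase reporter into mammalian cells. In bacteria it is maintained through a high-copy ColE1/pUC-type origin and selected with ampicillin via the β-lactamase gene. The catalogue lists it as an "empty backbone", but the annotated sequence shows that a complete luciferase expression cassette is already present. The plasmid backbone also carries small remnants of lac regulatory elements, lacI, the SV40 origin and the SV40 poly(A) signal, which appear to be cloning leftovers rather than functional parts.

The viral portion begins with a truncated 5' LTR, followed by the Ψ packaging signal extending into a gag fragment, which directs encapsidation of the genomic RNA. Next come the Rev response element for Rev-dependent nuclear export of the unspliced transcript and the cPPT/CTS, which aids nuclear import of the reverse-transcribed genome and improves transduction. Downstream, the human cytomegalovirus immediate-early enhancer and promoter drive the luc+ version of firefly luciferase. A WPRE (the "W" in the name) sits immediately after the coding sequence to enhance transcript stability and expression. The cassette ends in a ΔU3 3' LTR, making the integrated provirus self-inactivating so that expression depends on the internal CMV promoter. Short rev and nef fragments are residual HIV-1 sequence. No mammalian selection marker is annotated.

Because the vector lacks the viral structural and enzymatic genes, particle production requires packaging and envelope functions supplied in trans. It is suited to stable bioluminescent labelling of transduced cells, and the associated publication concerns lentiviral transduction of pulmonary alveolar macrophages in mice.
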