Addgene plasmid #196047: pHAGE-CMV-Luc-W
Purpose: (Empty Backbone) lentiviral expression of the luciferase enzyme driven by cytomegalovirus virus promoter
Depositing lab: Darrell Kotton. Depositing organization: Boston University Medical Campus. Publication: Amelioration of emphysema in mice through lentiviral transduction of long-lived pulmonary alveolar macrophages. Wilson AA, Murphy GJ, Hamakawa H, Kwok LW, Srinivasan S, Hovav AH, Mulligan RC, Amar S, Suki B, Kotton DN. J Clin Invest. 2010 Jan . 120(1):379-89. 10.1172/JCI36666 PubMed 20038801.
Backbone
  Vector backbone: pHAGE
  Backbone manufacturer: Richard Mulligan
  Backbone size (bp): 8082
  Vector type: Lentiviral
  Promoter: CMV
Growth in bacteria
  Bacterial resistance: Ampicillin, 100 μg/mL
  Growth temperature: 37°C
  Growth strain: NEB Stable
  Copy number: High Copy
Gene/Insert
  Cloning method: Restriction Enzyme
Terms and licenses: Academic/Nonprofit Terms; Industry Terms: Not Available to Industry
How to cite: pHAGE-CMV-Luc-W was a gift from Darrell Kotton (Addgene plasmid # 196047 ; http://n2t.net/addgene:196047 ; RRID:Addgene_196047)
